Addgene plasmid #237385: pTG610
Purpose: mNeonGreen^NSEC^ repair template
Depositing lab: Ariel Pani. Depositing organization: University of Virginia. Publication: Engineering the C. elegans genome with a nested, self-excising selection cassette. Gibney TV, Pani AM. Genetics. 2026 Jan 20:iyag016. doi: 10.1093/genetics/iyag016. PubMed 41557645.
Backbone
  Vector backbone: pUC19
Growth in bacteria
  Bacterial resistance: Ampicillin, 100 μg/mL
  Growth temperature: 37°C
  Growth strain: DH5alpha
  Copy number: Unknown
Gene/Insert
  Gene/Insert name: mNeonGreen^NSEC^
  Species: C. elegans (nematode), Synthetic
  Insert size (bp): 5800
Terms and licenses: Academic/Nonprofit Terms; Industry Terms: Not Available to Industry
Depositor comments: Please visit https://doi.org/10.1101/2025.04.11.648432 for bioRxiv preprint.
How to cite: pTG610 was a gift from Ariel Pani (Addgene plasmid # 237385 ; http://n2t.net/addgene:237385 ; RRID:Addgene_237385)
