[The description below was written by a language model from this plasmid's Addgene catalogue record and pLannotate feature annotations shown in this document.]
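Description:
pTG610 is a pUC19-based bacterial cloning plasmid that serves as a repair template for knocking mNeonGreen into the C. elegans genome, as part of a "nested, self-excising selection cassette" (NSEC) system. It replicates in E. coli from the high-copy ColE1/pUC origin and is selected with ampicillin through the β-lactamase gene and its promoter. Remnants of the pUC19 lac region (lacZα fragment, lac promoter and operator, CAP site) flank the roughly 5.8 kb insert in the 8.4 kb plasmid.

The payload begins with the mNeonGreen coding sequence, followed by a cassette bounded by two loxP sites in the same orientation. Between the loxP sites, the annotation detects a hygromycin phosphotransferase gene (hph) for drug selection of transgenic worms, a sqt-1 collagen sequence, and a Cre recombinase coding sequence followed by a tbb-2 terminator fragment. A short hsp-16.1 fragment sits next to Cre. sqt-1 alleles are commonly used as dominant visible morphology or movement markers, although the record does not state which allele is present. The hsp-16.1 fragment suggests heat-shock-inducible Cre expression, but no promoter is explicitly annotated. In designs of this kind, integrants are identified by hygromycin resistance and the visible phenotype. Cre induction then recombines the loxP sites and removes the selection genes and Cre itself, leaving the fluorescent protein tag and a single loxP scar.

The record does not annotate homology arms or name a target locus, which suggests a generic template to which locus-specific arms are added for genome editing. The feature table also does not show how the cassette is "nested" relative to mNeonGreen.
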