Features (pLannotate 1.2.2; 18 found; start..end, strand, type, name):
    171..1031    -  CDS            AmpR: β-lactamase; bla; confers resistance to ampicillin, carbenicillin, and related antibiotics
   1032..1136    -  promoter       AmpR promoter: bla
   1231..1266    +  CDS            rop (fragment): Rop protein, which maintains plasmids at low copy number; rop
   1368..1467    +  misc_feature   bom (fragment): basis of mobility region from pBR322
   1473..1630    -  CDS            lacZα (fragment): LacZα fragment of β-galactosidase; lacZ fragment
   1768..2628    +  CDS            mNeonGreen: mNeonGreen is a basic (constitutively fluorescent) green/yellow fluorescent protein published in 2013, derived from Branchiostoma lanceolatum. It is reported to be a very rapidly-maturing monomer with moderate acid sensitivity.
   2704..2737    +  protein_bind   loxP: Cre-mediated recombination occurs in the 8-bp core sequence (GCATACAT). Cre recombinase
   2854..3876    -  CDS            hph: KHYB_ECOLX - Experimental evidence at protein level: Swiss-Prot protein existence level 1. The aminoglycoside phosphotransferases achieve inactivation of their antibiotic substrates by phosphorylation. Only phosphorylates hygromycin and closely related compounds such as demethyl analogs and destomycin. From Escherichia coli.
   4286..5257    -  CDS            sqt-1: SQT1_CAEEL - Also known as rol-5. Protein inferred from homology: Swiss-Prot protein existence level 3. Nematode cuticles are composed largely of collagen-like proteins. The cuticle functions both as an exoskeleton and as a barrier to protect the worm from its environment. This is a collagen critical for organismal morphogenesis. Mutations in sqt-1 can lengthen, shorten, or helically twist the entire animal. From Caenorhabditis elegans.
   5635..5669    -  terminator     tbb-2 terminator (fragment): tbb-2; transcription terminator for the C. elegans tubulin beta-2 gene
   5678..6757    -  CDS            cre: RECR_BPP1 - Experimental evidence at protein level: Swiss-Prot protein existence level 1. Catalyzes site-specific recombination between two 34-base- pair LOXP sites. Its role is to maintain the phage genome as a monomeric unit-copy plasmid in the lysogenic state. From Escherichia phage P1 (Bacteriophage P1).
   7106..7159    +  CDS            hsp-16.1 (fragment): HSP11_CAEEL - Also known as hsp16-1b. Experimental evidence at transcript level: Swiss-Prot protein existence level 2. From Caenorhabditis elegans.
   7164..7197    +  protein_bind   loxP: Cre-mediated recombination occurs in the 8-bp core sequence (GCATACAT). Cre recombinase
   7411..7427    -  protein_bind   lac operator: The lac repressor binds to the lac operator to inhibit transcription in E. coli. This inhibition can be relieved by adding lactose or isopropyl-β-D-thiogalactopyranoside (IPTG). lac repressor encoded by lacI
   7435..7465    -  promoter       lac promoter: promoter for the E. coli lac operon
   7480..7501    -  protein_bind   CAP binding site: CAP binding activates transcription in the presence of cAMP. E. coli catabolite activator protein
   7514..7606    -  CDS            lacI (fragment): lac repressor; lacI; The lac repressor binds to the lac operator to inhibit transcription in E. coli. This inhibition can be relieved by adding lactose or isopropyl-β-D-thiogalactopyranoside (IPTG).
   7789..8377    -  rep_origin     ori: high-copy-number ColE1/pMB1/pBR322/pUC origin of replication
>Addgene plasmid #237385 | pTG610 | addgene full sequence | sequence record 471660 | Addgene NGS Result
GAAGATCCTTTGATCTTTTCTACGGGGTCTGACGCTCAGTGGAACGAAAACTCACGTTAAGGGATTTTGG
TCATGAGATTATCAAAAAGGATCTTCACCTAGATCCTTTTAAATTAAAAATGAAGTTTTAAATCAATCTA
AAGTATATATGAGTAAACTTGGTCTGACAGTTACCAATGCTTAATCAGTGAGGCACCTATCTCAGCGATC
TGTCTATTTCGTTCATCCATAGTTGCCTGACTCCCCGTCGTGTAGATAACTACGATACGGGAGGGCTTAC
CATCTGGCCCCAGTGCTGCAATGATACCGCGAGAACCACGCTCACCGGCTCCAGATTTATCAGCAATAAA
CCAGCCAGCCGGAAGGGCCGAGCGCAGAAGTGGTCCTGCAACTTTATCCGCCTCCATCCAGTCTATTAAT
TGTTGCCGGGAAGCTAGAGTAAGTAGTTCGCCAGTTAATAGTTTGCGCAACGTTGTTGCCATTGCTACAG
GCATCGTGGTGTCACGCTCGTCGTTTGGTATGGCTTCATTCAGCTCCGGTTCCCAACGATCAAGGCGAGT
TACATGATCCCCCATGTTGTGCAAAAAAGCGGTTAGCTCCTTCGGTCCTCCGATCGTTGTCAGAAGTAAG
TTGGCCGCAGTGTTATCACTCATGGTTATGGCAGCACTGCATAATTCTCTTACTGTCATGCCATCCGTAA
GATGCTTTTCTGTGACTGGTGAGTACTCAACCAAGTCATTCTGAGAATAGTGTATGCGGCGACCGAGTTG
CTCTTGCCCGGCGTCAATACGGGATAATACCGCGCCACATAGCAGAACTTTAAAAGTGCTCATCATTGGA
AAACGTTCTTCGGGGCGAAAACTCTCAAGGATCTTACCGCTGTTGAGATCCAGTTCGATGTAACCCACTC
GTGCACCCAACTGATCTTCAGCATCTTTTACTTTCACCAGCGTTTCTGGGTGAGCAAAAACAGGAAGGCA
AAATGCCGCAAAAAAGGGAATAAGGGCGACACGGAAATGTTGAATACTCATACTCTTCCTTTTTCAATAT
TATTGAAGCATTTATCAGGGTTATTGTCTCATGAGCGGATACATATTTGAATGTATTTAGAAAAATAAAC
AAATAGGGGTTCCGCGCACATTTCCCCGAAAAGTGCCACCTGACGTCTAAGAAACCATTATTATCATGAC
ATTAACCTATAAAAATAGGCGTATCACGAGGCCCTTTTGTCTCGCGCGTTTCGGTGATGACGGTGAAAAC
CTCTGACACATGCAGCTCCCGGAGACTGTCACAGCTTGTCTGTAAGCGGATGCCGGGAGCAGACAAGCCC
GTCAGGGCGCGTCAGCGGGTGTTGGCGGGTGTCGGGGCTGGCTTAACTATGCGGCATCAGAGCAGATTGT
ACTGAGAGTGCACCATATGCGGTGTGAAATACCGCACAGATGCGTAAGGAGAAAATACCGCATCAGGCGC
CATTCGCCATTCAGGCTGCGCAACTGTTGGGAAGGGCGATCGGTGCGGGCCTCTTCGCTATTACGCCAGC
TGGCGAAAGGGGGATGTGCTGCAAGGCGATTAAGTTGGGTAACGCCAGGGTTTTCCCAGTCACGACGTTG
TAAAACGACGGCCAGTGAATTGACGCGTATTGGGATATCCCAATGCACTAGTCGTGCTAACGATATGTCT
GAACAAGAGAACTGCGAGCCTAGGAAGGAGTCTGGATCTGTTTCCTCCGAGCAACTTGCTCAATTCCGTT
CCCTCGACGGAGCATCGATGGTCTCCAAGGGAGAGGAGGACAACATGGCCTCCCTCCCAGCCACCCACGA
GCTCCACATCTTCGGATCCATCAACGGAGTCGACTTCGACATGGTCGGACAAGGAACCGGAAACCCAAAC
GACGGATACGAGGAGCTCAACCTCAAGTCCACCAAGGTAAGTTTAAACATATATATACTAACTAACCCTG
ATTATTTAAATTTTCAGGGAGACCTCCAATTCTCCCCATGGATCCTCGTCCCACACATCGGATACGGATT
CCACCAATACCTCCCATACCCAGACGGAATGTCCCCATTCCAAGCCGCCATGGTCGACGGATCCGGATAC
CAAGTCCACCGTACCATGCAATTCGAGGACGGAGCCTCCCTCACCGTCAACTACCGTTACACCTACGAGG
GATCCCACATCAAGGTAAGTTTAAACAGTTCGGTACTAACTAACCATACATATTTAAATTTTCAGGGAGA
GGCCCAAGTCAAGGGAACCGGATTCCCAGCCGACGGACCAGTCATGACCAACTCCCTCACCGCCGCCGAC
TGGTGCCGTTCCAAGAAGACCTACCCAAACGACAAGGTAAGTTTAAACATGATTTTACTAACTAACTAAT
CTGATTTAAATTTTCAGACCATCATCTCCACCTTCAAGTGGTCCTACACCACCGGAAACGGAAAGCGTTA
CCGTTCCACCGCCCGTACCACCTACACCTTCGCCAAGCCAATGGCCGCCAACTACCTCAAGAACCAACCA
ATGTACGTCTTCCGTAAGACCGAGCTCAAGCACTCCAAGACCGAGCTCAACTTCAAGGAGTGGCAAAAGG
CCTTCACCGACGTCATGGGAATGGACGAGCTCTACAAGACCGGTCAATCCGGAAAGGTAAGTTTAAACAA
ATATATAACTTAAGCGCGCATCTGGGCCTCCCACGAACGGGAGATAACTTCGTATAGCATACATTATACG
AAGTTATGCATGCTTAGATTTGGATTGAATTAATTTTTTACAAAGCAAGAAAAAAAACACAAAGAGAATA
AATAAATAATAGGAAAAAAAACAAATATTCAGTATTTAAAATTTGAAAATCTACTCCTTGGCCCGGGGCC
GCGTCGATGGCCTCCTGTTTCCACTATCGGCGAGTACTTCTACACAGCCATCGGTCCAGACGGCCGCGCT
TCTGCGGGCGATTTGTGTACGCCCGACAGTCCCGGCTCCGGATCGGACGATTGCGTCGCATCGACCCTGC
GCCCAAGCTGCATCATCGAAATTGCCGTCAACCAAGCTCTGATAGAGTTGGTCAAGACCAATGCGGAGCA
TATACGCCCGGAGCCGCGGCGATCCTGCAAGCTCCGGATGCCTCCGCTCGAAGTAGCGCGTCTGCTGCTC
CATACAAGCCAACCACGGCCTCCAGAAGAAGATGTTGGCGACCTCGTATTGGGAATCCCCGAACATCGCC
TCGCTCCAGTCAATGACCGCTGTTATGCGGCCATTGTCTGTTAGTACGTTGTTGGAGCCGAAATCCGCGT
GCACGAGGTGCCGGACTTCGGGGCAGTCCTCGGCCCAAAGCATCAGCTCATCGAGAGCCTGCGCGACGGA
CGCACTGACGGTGTCGTCCATCACAGTTTGCCAGTGATACACATGGGGATCAGCAATCGCGCATATGAAA
TCACGCCATGTAGTGTATTGACCGATTCCTTGCGGTCCGAATGGGCCGAACCCGCTCGTCTGGCTAAGAT
CGGCCGCAGCGATCGCATCCATGGCCTCCGCGACCGGCTGCAGAACAGCGGGCAGTTCGGTTTCAGGCAG
GTCTTGCAACGTGACACCCTGTGCACGGCGGGAGATGCAATAGGTCAGGCTCTCGCTGAATTCCCCAATG
TCAAGCACTTCCGGAATCGGGAGCGCGGCCGATGCAAAGTGCCGATAAACATAACGATCTTTGTAGAAAC
CATCGGCGCAGCTATTTACGCGCAGGACATATCCACGCCCTCCTACATCGAAGCTGAAAGCACGAGATTC
TTCGCCCTCCGAGAGCTGCATCAGGTCGGAGACGCTGTCGAACTTTTCGATCAGAAACTTCTCGACAGAC
GTCGCAGTCAGTTCAGGCTTTTTCATATTACCTTAAAATTCAAAAATTAATTTCACATCAGTCATAACCA
AGAAAACAAAATAAACGTTAGGACAGAAAATTCAAATTAATTAAAAATTATGCTGAATAAGAAAATTACA
TGCAAAGCCTTATTTTCCTCATAGAAACAGTTGAATAACATATTTTTTAATTGAAAACATAGCAAAATTC
GTGGTAAAATTTGTCAAAACCTTGGAAAAAATCGAAAAAAGAACATTTCCCGATGCATTTTCCTATTTCT
CGTTGCCTGACAACGTATAAACGTTGAATACTCACTCAACGAATTTGGCTGCTGGCTTGGACTCTCGCAC
GGAAGAGACGCGTGTGTAGATTTACGACGAAAGCAAAAATAGGCCTTGAATCTCAAATATTTTATTAGAA
AACACCAACAATTTAGATATTTCTGTATCCACGGTTGGCGTTGACTGCTTCTGATGGTGGAGACTTGTCT
GGGCACTGGCAGTACTCGGCATCCTTTCCTGGTCTTCCGTCTGGTCCAGTCTCTCCCTGGGTTCCGTCTG
GTCCTTGACGTCCTTGCTTTCCAGATGGTCCTTCTGGTCCAACGGTTCCTGGCTCTCCTGGTGGTCCGTG
AAGACCGTTCTGTCCAGCTGGTCCTGTTGGTCCTTGATCTCCTCTTGGTCCCTTTGGTCCTGGTCTTCCG
ATTGGATGCTCGGCGTCGCGTCCCTTCTCTCCTGGTGGTCCTGGCTCTCCGATCTTTCCGATTTGACCGG
ATGATCCTTGCTCTCCTGGATGTCCTGGTTGTCCATCTCTTCCTGGGTTTCCATTTTGACCCCTGGGGCC
AGGAAGTCCACGTGGTCCTGGTCTTCCAAGAGCTCCTGGTGGTCCAACTGGTCCTTGTGGGCAAGTGAAG
CATCCGACAGACTCGCGTTGTGGAGCGATATCATCAGCTCCAACTCCTGGAACACCGTCCAATCCTGGGA
CTCCATCAAGTCCTGGAACTCCTGGAACTCCTTTTGGTCCAGATGGTCCAGCTGGACACTTGTTATCAGC
GTTGCAGTTACACGTAGGTCCATTTCCATTGGCTCCATTTGGAGTCTTTGGCTGGTTGAAGACTGGTGGA
ACTGCTGGTGGCTGTCCCGGAGGTGCAGATGGGGATCCATCAGCATGTGGAGTTGGGGTAGCGTTGGTCT
CTTCATATTGACAACGGACACGCTTGCTAGATCTTCCGATGACAACTATGTCCTTCCACAATCCATTGGT
AGATTGTCTGAACACATTCATCTCGGTATCAAGCTTCTCTCTGAATCCATCAACCTCCGAGTAGATGGTT
GACATGGTCATGAAGCATACCATAAGAGTGGCGACAGTGACCGAAGCGGTGACGTAGCAAGCCAATTTTA
CAGACATCTCTGAAATTATCAAATTTAGGATTTCAAAATAATTCGGCCAAAGAAATGTAACTCACCTAGT
CTTCGAGAAGCAGAGACTTGTCGATTTCCTACCGGATTCGTCTCCTTTTATTAGGAAATCTTTCCGCAAG
TTTTCAAGTTTTTTTTGATATTTATATACATTACCGACGAGACACGTGTGCGAGACGCAGAGACGATAAA
AGACTGGATAAGAACGGGAGATAAGGAGTACGGATGTAGGTGAGGAATGTGGCCGAAAGGACAGATGGGC
TTTATTCGGGAAGATTGGTTGGGAAATGAACCAGAGAAGAATGACTGAATAAAGTTGTTGAAACTTGGTG
AGAATGGAAGATAGACAATCGAGGGCAGCGTACGTAGAGAAGAAGGGAATGCTTGAAAGGATTTTGCATT
TATCTTAATCACCGTCTTCGAGAAGACGAACCATGGCGCCAGTTTCAGAATCCAAGTTTCTAATATAGTT
CATCACAATGTTGACGTTGGTCCAACCTCCGGCTTGCATAATCTCTGGGATGGAAACTCCAGCGCGAGCC
ATGTCACGGGCAGCTCCGACACGGGCGGAATGTCCAGACCACGCTAAATACCGCTGTCCGGAATCATCCT
TGGCTCCGTAGATCAGGCGATGAGTAGCTTCGAAGATTCCTTCAAGAGCTCGAGTCGAGAGTTGTGATGT
TGCACTCGGGGCAGCAACTCCGTTCTTGCGAACACGACAAAATAGATAATTATTTGGATCATCGGCGACT
CCGGAAACCGAAATCCAGCGCTCAACTAGCTTAGTCACGCCCAGGGAGAGCGCTTTTTCGACTCCGGCAG
TCGAGACCAGCGTTTTTGTACGTCCGATGTGGATGAGCATTCTTCCTCCGTCTGTGCGACTAATATCCTT
GACGCGAATGCGGGCAATTTCGGCGATACGGAGAAGTGTGTTGTAAGCAATTCCGAGGAAGGCGAGGTTT
CGGATGTCCTGGCAACGATCGGAATTTTCCATAAGAGAACGGACCTGATCGAAGTCGGTTCTGAAAATTT
AAATCAGATTAGTTAGTTAGTAAAATCATGTTTAAACTTACCTCTCGAATGCAAGGGCTTGCTTGGCTCT
CTCTCCAGCATCAACATTTTCCTTGCGGATACGTCTCATTACGAGAGATACGGCATTAGAATCTGATGGG
CGTGGAAGTCCAGATCGGCGATGGAGCATATTGAGCTGTCCGAGATGTTGTTGGATCGTCTTCACCGCCA
ATCCACGAGCTTGGAGGTAGAGCAAGTAGTCACGAACGTCTTCTGGCTCGGCTGGGAACCACTTGCGGTT
GTTAAGCTTGCACCAGGCAGCCCAAGAACGGCACACTGAGAGAAGCATCTTCCAAGTGTGTTCCGAGAAG
GCTTGTCTGTCACGGAACATATCCATGAGGTTCTTGCGAACTTCATCACTTGTCGCGTCAACTGGAAGTG
CTGGAAGATTTTGATGAACAGTGAGAAGATTTGACATATTTTCGAAGTTTTTTAGATGCACTAGAACAAA
GCGTGTTGGCTTCCTCTGAGCCCGCTTTCCTTATATACCCGCATTCTGCAGCCTTACAGAATGTTCTAGA
AGGTCCTAGATGCATTCGTTTGAAAATACTCCCGGTGGGTGCAAAGAGACGCAGACGGAAAATGTATCTG
GGTCTCTTTATTGTGTACACTACTTTTCCATGTACCGAATGTGAGTCGCCCTCCTTTTGCAACAAGCAGC
TCGAATGTTCTAGAAAAAGGTGGAAAATAGTATAAATACCGTTGAAAATAAATACCGAACAACATTTGCT
CTAATTGTGAAATTAGAAATCTTCAAACTATAATCATGTCACTTTACCACTATTTCCGTCCAGCTCAACG
TTCCGTTTTTGGTGATCTCGCGAATAACTTCGTATAGCATACATTATACGAAGTTATACACATGAACGAG
AGTCTGCTATTTAAATTTTCAGGCTAGCGGAGGATCTGCATCGGGATCCGGAGGCGGTTCTGGCGGAGGT
TCTGGTGCAGGAGCCTCCGGAGCCTCCGGACTAGTAGGGCAAATGACATGTCCGAGCAGGAAAATTGTGA
ACCTAGGAAATCGATAACGAGCTTGGCGTAATCATGGTCATAGCTGTTTCCTGTGTGAAATTGTTATCCG
CTCACAATTCCACACAACATACGAGCCGGAAGCATAAAGTGTAAAGCCTGGGGTGCCTAATGAGTGAGCT
AACTCACATTAATTGCGTTGCGCTCACTGCCCGCTTTCCAGTCGGGAAACCTGTCGTGCCAGCTGCATTA
ATGAATCGGCCAACGCGCGGGGAGAGGCGGTTTGCGTATTGGGCGCTGTTCCGCTTCCTCGCTCACTGAC
TCGCTGCGCTCGGTCGTTCGGCTGCGGCGAGCGGTATCAGCTCACTCAAAGGCGGTAATACGGTTATCCA
CAGAATCAGGGGATAACGCAGGAAAGAACATGTGAGCAAAAGGCCAGCAAAAGGCCAGGAACCGTAAAAA
GGCCGCGTTGCTGGCGTTTTTCCATAGGCTCCGCCCCCCTGACGAGCATCACAAAAATCGACGCTCAAGT
CAGAGGTGGCGAAACCCGACAGGACTATAAAGATACCAGGCGTTTCCCCCTGGAAGCTCCCTCGTGCGCT
CTCCTGTTCCGACCCTGCCGCTTACCGGATACCTGTCCGCCTTTCTCCCTTCGGGAAGCGTGGCGCTTTC
TCATAGCTCACGCTGTAGGTATCTCAGTTCGGTGTAGGTCGTTCGCTCCAAGCTGGGCTGTGTGCACGAA
CCCCCCGTTCAGCCCGACCGCTGCGCCTTATCCGGTAACTATCGTCTTGAGTCCAACCCGGTAAGACACG
ACTTATCGCCACTGGCAGCAGCCACTGGTAACAGGATTAGCAGAGCGAGGTATGTAGGCGGTGCTACAGA
GTTCTTGAAGTGGTGGCCTAACTACGGCTACACTAGAAGAACAGTATTTGGTATCTGCGCTCTGCTGAAG
CCAGTTACCTTCGGAAAAAGAGTTGGTAGCTCTTGATCCGGCAAACAAACCACCGCTGGTAGCGGTGGTT
TTTTTGTTTGCAAGCAGCAGATTACGCGCAGAAAAAAAGGATCTCAA
